Addgene plasmid #236870: NanoBRET Assay Vector, CRAF(FL)-NanoLuc
Depositing lab: Promega Corporation.
Backbone
  Vector backbone: pFC223C NanoLuc(R) CMV-Neo BiBRET-Balanced Vector
  Vector type: Mammalian Expression
  Selectable markers: Neomycin (select with G418)
Growth in bacteria
  Bacterial resistance: Kanamycin, 50 μg/mL
  Growth temperature: 37°C
  Growth strain: DH5alpha
  Copy number: High Copy
Gene/Insert
  Gene/Insert name: CRAF
  Species: H. sapiens (human)
  Mutation: None
  Entrez Gene: RAF1 (a.k.a. CMD1NN, CRAF, NS5, Raf-1, c-Raf)
  Promoter: CMV
  Tag / fusion protein: NanoLuc (R) (C terminal on backbone)
  Cloning method: Other
How to cite: NanoBRET Assay Vector, CRAF(FL)-NanoLuc was a gift from Promega Corporation (Addgene plasmid # 236870 ; http://n2t.net/addgene:236870 ; RRID:Addgene_236870)
