[The description below was written by a language model from this plasmid's Addgene catalogue record and pLannotate feature annotations shown in this document.]
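Description:
NanoBRET Assay Vector, CRAF(FL)-NanoLuc is a 6.7 kb mammalian expression plasmid built on the pFC223C NanoLuc CMV-Neo BiBRET-Balanced backbone. It encodes full-length, unmutated human CRAF (RAF1), the serine/threonine kinase that links Ras GTPases to the MAPK/ERK cascade, fused at its C terminus to NanoLuc luciferase. Transcription is driven by the human cytomegalovirus immediate-early enhancer and promoter, followed by a chimeric β-globin/immunoglobulin intron that generally improves mRNA processing and expression. A T7 promoter sits just upstream of the open reading frame, which would also allow transcription by T7 RNA polymerase. The RAF1 coding sequence runs directly into the human codon-optimized NanoLuc sequence across a short linker, and an SV40 polyadenylation signal is annotated downstream of the fusion. Several short fragment annotations in this region (MCS, T7 terminator, solubility tag, large T antigen, M13 ori, bom) appear to be backbone remnants rather than functional parts.

A single neo (nptII) gene provides selection in both hosts. It is placed behind tandem SV40 early and bacterial EM7 promoters and ends with a synthetic poly(A) signal, so it confers G418 resistance in mammalian cells and kanamycin resistance in E. coli. The plasmid replicates from a high-copy ColE1/pUC-type origin, and a cer site helps keep it in monomeric form.

As the name indicates, the construct is intended for NanoBRET assays, in which the NanoLuc-tagged protein acts as the bioluminescent energy donor to a fluorescent acceptor in live cells. The acceptor can be a labelled partner protein or a fluorescent tracer ligand. The record does not specify the particular assay configuration or partner construct.
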