Features (pLannotate 1.2.2; 20 found; start..end, strand, type, name):
    140..517     +  enhancer       CMV enhancer: human cytomegalovirus immediate early enhancer
    519..718     +  promoter       CMV promoter: human cytomegalovirus (CMV) immediate early promoter
    857..989     +  intron         chimeric intron: chimera between introns from human β-globin and immunoglobulin heavy chain genes
   1033..1051    +  promoter       T7 promoter: promoter for bacteriophage T7 RNA polymerase
   1065..3008    +  CDS            RAF1 (sequence withheld): RAF1_HUMAN - Also known as RAF. Experimental evidence at protein level: Swiss-Prot protein existence level 1. Serine/threonine-protein kinase that acts as a regulatory link between the membrane-associated Ras GTPases and the MAPK/ERK cascade, and this critical regulatory link functions as a switch determining cell fate decisions including proliferation, differentiation, apoptosis, survival and oncogenic transformation. RAF1 activation initiates a mitogen-activated protein kinase (MAPK) cascade that comprises a sequential phosphorylation of the dual-specific MAPK kinases (MAP2K1/MEK1 and MAP2K2
   3030..3542    +  CDS            Nluc: NanoLuc® luciferase human codon-optimized
   3551..3580    +  misc_feature   MCS (fragment): pUC18/19 multiple cloning site
   3587..3636    +  CDS            SET1 (fragment): solubility-enhancement tag derived from T7 phage gene 10B
   3644..3663    +  terminator     T7 terminator (fragment): transcription terminator for bacteriophage T7 RNA polymerase
   3685..3806    -  polyA_signal   SV40 poly(A) signal: SV40 polyadenylation signal
   3829..3897    -  CDS            large T antigen (fragment): large T antigen from SV40 (simian virus 40)
   3902..3934    +  rep_origin     M13 ori (fragment): M13 bacteriophage origin of replication; arrow indicates direction of (+) strand synthesis
   3935..3986    -  misc_feature   bom (fragment): basis of mobility region from pBR322
   4051..4408    +  promoter       SV40 promoter: SV40 enhancer and early promoter
   4423..4470    +  promoter       EM7 promoter: synthetic bacterial promoter&nbsp
   4502..5293    +  CDS            neo: KKA2_KLEPN - Also known as kan, nptII. Experimental evidence at protein level: Swiss-Prot protein existence level 1. Resistance to kanamycin, neomycin, paromomycin, ribostamycin, butirosin and gentamicin B. From Klebsiella pneumoniae.
   5360..5408    +  polyA_signal   poly(A) signal: synthetic polyadenylation signal
   5429..5518    -  CDS            tnpA (fragment): TN5P_ECOLX - Also known as tnp. Experimental evidence at protein level: Swiss-Prot protein existence level 1. Mediates transposition of transposon Tn5 by a 'cut and paste' mechanism. First, the monomeric transposase binds the 19 bp inverted DNA repeats flanking the transposon. Then, dimerization of the DNA- bound transposase creates a synaptic DNA complex. After nicking of the first DNA strand, excision of the transposon proceeds through a series of intermediates. The transposase then mediates the insertion of the transposon at a new site by strand transfer. The activity of the wild- type tran
   5647..6235    -  rep_origin     ori: high-copy-number ColE1/pMB1/pBR322/pUC origin of replication
   6351..6634    +  misc_feature   cer region: ColE1-derived recombination site that helps to maintain plasmids as monomers
>Addgene plasmid #236870 | NanoBRET Assay Vector, CRAF(FL)-NanoLuc | addgene full sequence | sequence record 486133 | Addgene NGS Result
TCAATATTGGCCATTAGCCATATTATTCATTGGTTATATAGCATAAATCAATATTGGCTATTGGCCATTG
CATACGTTGTATCTATATCATAATATGTACATTTATATTGGCTCATGTCCAATATGACCGCCATGTTGGC
ATTGATTATTGACTAGTTATTAATAGTAATCAATTACGGGGTCATTAGTTCATAGCCCATATATGGAGTT
CCGCGTTACATAACTTACGGTAAATGGCCCGCCTGGCTGACCGCCCAACGACCCCCGCCCATTGACGTCA
ATAATGACGTATGTTCCCATAGTAACGCCAATAGGGACTTTCCATTGACGTCAATGGGTGGAGTATTTAC
GGTAAACTGCCCACTTGGCAGTACATCAAGTGTATCATATGCCAAGTCCGCCCCCTATTGACGTCAATGA
CGGTAAATGGCCCGCCTGGCATTATGCCCAGTACATGACCTTACGGGACTTTCCTACTTGGCAGTACATC
TACGTATTAGTCATCGCTATTACCATGGTGATGCGGTTTTGGCAGTACACCAATGGGCGTGGATAGCGGT
TTGACTCACGGGGATTTCCAAGTCTCCACCCCATTGACGTCAATGGGAGTTTGTTTTGGCACCAAAATCA
ACGGGACTTTCCAAAATGTCGTAATAACCCCGCCCCGTTGACGCAAATGGGCGGTAGGCGTGTACGGTGG
GAGGTCTATATAAGCAGAGCTGGTTTAGTGAACCGTCAGATCACTAGAAGCTTTATTGCGGTAGTTTATC
ACAGTTAAATTGCTAACGCAGTCAGTGCTTCTGACACAACAGTCTCGAACTTAAGCTGCAGAAGTTGGTC
GTGAGGCACTGGGCAGGTAAGTATCAAGGTTACAAGACAGGTTTAAGGAGACCAATAGAAACTGGGCTTG
TCGAGACAGAGAAGACTCTTGCGTTTCTGATAGGCACCTATTGGTCTTACTGACATCCACTTTGCCTTTC
TCTCCACAGGTGTCCACTCCCAGTTCAATTACAGCTCTTAAGGCTAGAGTATTAATACGACTCACTATAG
GGCTAGCGATCGCC
[1947 nt withheld, positions 1065-3011]
TCTCTCGGCTCGAGCGGCGTCTTCACACTCGAAGATTTCGTTGGGGACTGGCGACAGACAGCCGGCTACA
ACCTGGACCAAGTCCTTGAACAGGGAGGTGTGTCCAGTTTGTTTCAGAATCTCGGGGTGTCCGTAACTCC
GATCCAAAGGATTGTCCTGAGCGGTGAAAATGGGCTGAAGATCGACATCCATGTCATCATCCCGTATGAA
GGTCTGAGCGGCGACCAAATGGGCCAGATCGAAAAAATTTTTAAGGTGGTGTACCCTGTGGATGATCATC
ACTTTAAGGTGATCCTGCACTATGGCACACTGGTAATCGACGGGGTTACGCCGAACATGATCGACTATTT
CGGACGGCCGTATGAAGGCATCGCCGTGTTCGACGGCAAAAAGATCACTGTAACAGGGACCCTGTGGAAC
GGCAACAAAATTATCGACGAGCGCCTGATCAACCCCGACGGCTCCCTGCTGTTCCGAGTAACCATCAACG
GAGTGACCGGCTGGCGGCTGTGCGAACGCATTCTGGCGTAAGGCCGCGACTCTAGAGTCGACCTGCAGGC
ATGCAAGCTGATCCGGCTGCTAACAAAGCCCGAAAGGAAGCTGAGTTGGCTGCTGCCACCGCTGAGCAAT
AACTAGCATAACCCCTTGGGGCGGCCGCTTCGAGCAGACATGATAAGATACATTGATGAGTTTGGACAAA
CCACAACTAGAATGCAGTGAAAAAAATGCTTTATTTGTGAAATTTGTGATGCTATTGCTTTATTTGTAAC
CATTATAAGCTGCAATAAACAAGTTAACAACAACAATTGCATTCATTTTATGTTTCAGGTTCAGGGGGAG
ATGTGGGAGGTTTTTTTAAGCAAGTAAAACCTCTACAAATGTGGTAAAATCGAATTTTAACAAAATATTA
ACGCTTACAATTTCCTGATGCGGTATTTTCTCCTTACGCATCTGTGCGGTATTTCACACCGCATACGCGG
ATCTGCGCAGCACCATGGCCTGAAATAACCTCTGAAAGAGGAACTTGGTTAGGTACCTTCTGAGGCGGAA
AGAACCAGCTGTGGAATGTGTGTCAGTTAGGGTGTGGAAAGTCCCCAGGCTCCCCAGCAGGCAGAAGTAT
GCAAAGCATGCATCTCAATTAGTCAGCAACCAGGTGTGGAAAGTCCCCAGGCTCCCCAGCAGGCAGAAGT
ATGCAAAGCATGCATCTCAATTAGTCAGCAACCATAGTCCCGCCCCTAACTCCGCCCATCCCGCCCCTAA
CTCCGCCCAGTTCCGCCCATTCTCCGCCCCATGGCTGACTAATTTTTTTTATTTATGCAGAGGCCGAGGC
CGCCTCGGCCTCTGAGCTATTCCAGAAGTAGTGAGGAGGCTTTTTTGGAGGCCTAGGCTTTTGCAAAAAG
CTTAATTAACTGTTGACAATTAATCATCGGCATAGTATATCGGCATAGTATAATACGACAAGGTGAGGAA
CTAAACCCAGGAGGCAGATCATGATTGAACAAGATGGATTGCACGCAGGTTCTCCGGCCGCTTGGGTGGA
GAGGCTATTCGGCTATGACTGGGCACAACAGACAATCGGCTGCTCTGATGCCGCCGTGTTCCGGCTGTCA
GCGCAGGGGCGCCCGGTTCTTTTTGTCAAGACCGACCTGTCCGGTGCCCTGAATGAACTGCAGGACGAGG
CAGCGCGGCTATCGTGGCTGGCCACGACGGGCGTTCCTTGCGCAGCTGTGCTCGACGTTGTCACTGAAGC
GGGAAGGGACTGGCTGCTATTGGGCGAAGTGCCGGGGCAGGATCTCCTGTCATCTCACCTTGCTCCTGCC
GAGAAAGTATCCATCATGGCTGATGCAATGCGGCGGCTGCATACGCTTGATCCGGCTACCTGCCCATTCG
ACCACCAAGCGAAACATCGCATCGAGCGAGCACGTACTCGGATGGAAGCCGGTCTTGTCGATCAGGATGA
TCTGGACGAAGAGCATCAGGGGCTCGCGCCAGCCGAACTGTTCGCCAGGCTCAAGGCGCGCATGCCCGAC
GGCGAGGATCTCGTCGTGACCCATGGCGATGCCTGCTTGCCGAATATCATGGTGGAAAATGGCCGCTTTT
CTGGATTCATCGACTGTGGCCGGCTGGGTGTGGCGGACCGCTATCAGGACATAGCGTTGGCTACCCGTGA
TATTGCTGAAGAGCTTGGCGGCGAATGGGCTGACCGCTTCCTCGTGCTTTACGGTATCGCCGCTCCCGAT
TCGCAGCGCATCGCCTTCTATCGCCTTCTTGACGAGTTCTTCTGAGCGGGACTCTGGGGTTCGAAATGAC
CGACCAAGCGACGCCCAACCTGCCATCACGATGGCCGCAATAAAATATCTTTATTTTCATTACATCTGTG
TGTTGGTTTTTTGTGTGAATCGATAGCGATAAGGATCCTCTTTGCGCTTGCGTTTTCCCTTGTCCAGATA
GCCCAGTAGCTGACATTCATCCGGGGTCAGCACCGTTTCTGCGGACTGGCTTTCTACCCGGTATCAGCTC
ACTCAAAGGCGGTAATACGGTTATCCACAGAATCAGGGGATAACGCAGGAAAGAACATGTGAGCAAAAGG
CCAGCAAAAGGCCAGGAACCGTAAAAAGGCCGCGTTGCTGGCGTTTTTCCATAGGCTCCGCCCCCCTGAC
GAGCATCACAAAAATCGACGCTCAAGTCAGAGGTGGCGAAACCCGACAGGACTATAAAGATACCAGGCGT
TTCCCCCTGGAAGCTCCCTCGTGCGCTCTCCTGTTCCGACCCTGCCGCTTACCGGATACCTGTCCGCCTT
TCTCCCTTCGGGAAGCGTGGCGCTTTCTCATAGCTCACGCTGTAGGTATCTCAGTTCGGTGTAGGTCGTT
CGCTCCAAGCTGGGCTGTGTGCACGAACCCCCCGTTCAGCCCGACCGCTGCGCCTTATCCGGTAACTATC
GTCTTGAGTCCAACCCGGTAAGACACGACTTATCGCCACTGGCAGCAGCCACTGGTAACAGGATTAGCAG
AGCGAGGTATGTAGGCGGTGCTACAGAGTTCTTGAAGTGGTGGCCTAACTACGGCTACACTAGAAGGACA
GTATTTGGTATCTGCGCTCTGCTGAAGCCAGTTACCTTCGGAAAAAGAGTTGGTAGCTCTTGATCCGGCA
AACAAACCACCGCTGGTAGCGGTGGTTTTTTTGTTTGCAAGCAGCAGATTACGCGCAGAAAAAAAGGATT
TCAAGAAGATCCTTTGATCTTTTCTACGGGGTCTGACGCTCAGTGGAACGAAAACTCACGTTAAGGGATT
TTGGTCATGAGATTATCAAAAAGGATCTTCACCTAGATCCTTTTATAGTCCGGAAATACAGGAACGCACG
CTGGATGGCCCTTCGCTGGGATGGTGAAACCATGAAAAATGGCAGCTTCAGTGGATTAAGTGGGGGTAAT
GTGGCCTGTACCCTCTGGTTGCATAGGTATTCATACGGTTAAAATTTATCAGGCGCGATTGCGGCAGTTT
TTCGGGTGGTTTGTTGCCATTTTTACCTGTCTGCTGCCGTGATCGCGCTGAACGCGTTTTAGCGGTGCGT
ACAATTAAGGGATTATGGTAAATCCACTTACTGTCTGCCCTCGTAGCCATCGAGATAAACCGCAGTACTC
CGGCCACGATGCGTCCGGCGTAGAGGATCGAGATCT
